>Addgene plasmid #123057 | pRC063 | addgene full sequence | sequence record 240703 | Addgene NGS Result
AGTCGGTCTCATATGAGTGAGTTGATTAAGGAAAACATGCACATGAAGTTGTACATGGAAGGAACAGTAG
ATAATCATCATTTCAAATGTACGTCAGAAGGTGAGGGCAAACCTTATGAAGGAACTCAAACTATGAGAAT
TAAAGTCGTTGAGGGTGGCCCACTACCATTTGCATTCGATATCCTCGCAACATCTTTTCTGTATGGTTCT
AAAACCTTTATCAACCATACACAAGGCATACCAGATTTCTTTAAGCAATCATTTCCTGAAGGTTTCACAT
GGGAAAGAGTAACTACCTATGAAGATGGTGGTGTCCTTACAGCTACTCAAGACACGTCTTTGCAGGATGG
TTGTTTAATCTACAATGTTAAGATAAGAGGAGTGAACTTTACATCCAATGGACCAGTCATGCAAAAGAAA
ACTCTAGGTTGGGAGGCATTCACAGAAACTTTGTACCCAGCCGATGGGGGCTTAGAAGGGAGAAATGACA
TGGCTTTAAAACTGGTTGGCGGTAGCCATTTGATTGCGAACGCTAAAACAACCTACAGAAGCAAAAAGCC
AGCTAAAAATCTTAAGATGCCTGTATACTACGTGGATTACAGATTAGAAAGGAAGGAAGCTAATAATGAA
ACTTACGTTGAACAGCACGAGGTGGCCGTTGCCCGTTATTGCGACCTTCCTTCAAAATTGGGACACAAAC
TAAACGGATCCTGAGACCAGACCAATAAAAAACGCCCGGCGGCAACCGAGCGTTCTGAACAAATCCAGAT
GGAGTTCTGAGGTCATTACTGGATCTATCAACAGGAGTCCAAGCGAGCTCGATATCAAATTACGCCCCGC
CCTGCCACTCATCGCAGTACTGTTGTAATTCATTAAGCATTCTGCCGACATGGAAGCCATCACAAACGGC
ATGATGAACCTGAATCGCCAGCGGCATCAGCACCTTGTCGCCTTGCGTATAATATTTGCCCATGGTGAAA
ACGGGGGCGAAGAAGTTGTCCATATTGGCCACGTTTAAATCAAAACTGGTGAAACTCACCCAGGGATTGG
CTGAAACGAAAAACATATTCTCAATAAACCCTTTAGGGAAATAGGCCAGGTTTTCACCGTAACACGCCAC
ATCTTGCGAATATATGTGTAGAAACTGCCGGAAATCGTCGTGGTATTCACTCCAGAGCGATGAAAACGTT
TCAGTTTGCTCATGGAAAACGGTGTAACAAGGGTGAACACTATCCCATATCACCAGCTCACCGTCTTTCA
TTGCCATACGAAATTCCGGATGAGCATTCATCAGGCGGGCAAGAATGTGAATAAAGGCCGGATAAAACTT
GTGCTTATTTTTCTTTACGGTCTTTAAAAAGGCCGTAATATCCAGCTGAACGGTCTGGTTATAGGTACAT
TGAGCAACTGACTGAAATGCCTCAAAATGTTCTTTACGATGCCATTGGGATATATCAACGGTGGTATATC
CAGTGATTTTTTTCTCCATTTTAGCTTCCTTAGCTCCTGAAAATCTCGATAACTCAAAAAATACGCCCGG
TAGTGATCTTATTTCATTATGGTGAAAGTTGGAACCTCTTACGTGCCCGATCAATCATGACCAAAATCCC
TTAACGTGAGTTTTCGTTCCACTGAGCGTCAGACCCCGTAGAAAAGATCAAAGGATCTTCTTGAGATCCT
TTTTTTCTGCGCGTAATCTGCTGCTTGCAAACAAAAAAACCACCGCTACCAGCGGTGGTTTGTTTGCCGG
ATCAAGAGCTACCAACTCTTTTTCCGAAGGTAACTGGCTTCAGCAGAGCGCAGATACCAAATACTGTTCT
TCTAGTGTAGCCGTAGTTAGGCCACCACTTCAAGAACTCTGTAGCACCGCCTACATACCTCGCTCTGCTA
ATCCTGTTACCAGTGGCTGCTGCCAGTGGCGATAAGTCGTGTCTTACCGGGTTGGACTCAAGACGATAGT
TACCGGATAAGGCGCAGCGGTCGGGCTGAACGGGGGGTTCGTGCACACAGCCCAGCTTGGAGCGAACGAC
CTACACCGAACTGAGATACCTACAGCGTGAGCTATGAGAAAGCGCCACGCTTCCCGAAGGGAGAAAGGCG
GACAGGTATCCGGTAAGCGGCAGGGTCGGAACAGGAGAGCGCACGAGGGAGCTTCCAGGGGGAAACGCCT
GGTATCTTTATAGTCCTGTCGGGTTTCGCCACCTCTGACTTGAGCGTCGATTTTTGTGATGCTCGTCAGG
GGGGCGGAGCCTATGGAAAAACGCCAGCAACGCGGCCTTTTTACGGTTCCTGGCCTTTTGCTGGCCTTTT
GCTCACATGTTCTTTCCTGCGTTATCCCCTGATTCTGTGGATAACCGT
Features (pLannotate 1.2.2; 5 found; start..end, strand, type, name):
     13..705     +  CDS            TagBFP: TagBFP is a basic (constitutively fluorescent) blue fluorescent protein published in 2008, derived from Entacmaea quadricolor. It is reported to be a very rapidly-maturing monomer with very low acid sensitivity.
    725..759     -  terminator     lambda t0 terminator: minimal transcription terminator from phage lambda (Scholtissek and Grosse, 1987)
    833..1489    -  CDS            cat: CAT_ECOLX - Experimental evidence at protein level: Swiss-Prot protein existence level 1. This enzyme is an effector of chloramphenicol resistance in bacteria. From Escherichia coli. This protein is used as a marker in many commonly used cloning vectors, such as pACYC184.
   1490..1587    -  promoter       cat promoter: promoter of the E. coli cat gene encoding chloramphenicol acetyltransferase
   1671..2259    +  rep_origin     ori: high-copy-number ColE1/pMB1/pBR322/pUC origin of replication
