[The description below was written by a language model from this plasmid's Addgene catalogue record and pLannotate feature annotations shown in this document.]
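Description:
pRC063 is a small (about 2.4 kb) part-storage plasmid built on pYTK001, the entry vector of the yeast modular cloning toolkit, and it carries the coding sequence for the blue fluorescent protein mTagBFP2. The "[3]" in the insert name most likely marks it as a type 3 (coding sequence) part in that toolkit's numbering, although the record does not spell this out. The catalogue lists the vector type as yeast expression and the insert species as S. cerevisiae. That species entry may reflect the intended host or codon usage rather than the protein's origin, since the annotation describes TagBFP as derived from the sea anemone Entacmaea quadricolor. The cloning method is recorded as Gateway, but no att recombination sites appear in the feature table.

The annotated features cover the whole plasmid and show a minimal bacterial backbone. There is a high-copy ColE1/pUC-type origin for propagation in E. coli, and a chloramphenicol acetyltransferase gene with its own cat promoter and a lambda t0 terminator, which provides chloramphenicol selection. The fluorescent protein open reading frame was matched by the annotation software to TagBFP, the parent of mTagBFP2. No yeast promoter, terminator, selectable marker or replication origin is annotated, so the plasmid cannot by itself express the protein or be maintained in yeast. It instead appears to serve as a source of the reporter coding sequence, to be combined with promoter, terminator and vector parts into complete yeast expression cassettes. The stated purpose is simply a blue fluorescent protein, and it was deposited with work on engineering yeast for tunable GPCR signalling, where such a reporter would serve as a fluorescent readout.
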