Addgene plasmid #123057: pRC063
Purpose: Blue fluorescent protein
Depositing lab: Tom Ellis. Depositing organization: Imperial College London. Publication: Engineering a Model Cell for Rational Tuning of GPCR Signaling. Shaw WM, Yamauchi H, Mead J, Gowers GF, Bell DJ, Oling D, Larsson N, Wigglesworth M, Ladds G, Ellis T. Cell. 2019 Apr 18;177(3):782-796.e27. doi: 10.1016/j.cell.2019.02.023. Epub 2019 Apr 4. PubMed 30955892.
Backbone
  Vector backbone: pYTK001
  Vector type: Yeast Expression
Growth in bacteria
  Bacterial resistance: Chloramphenicol, 25 μg/mL
  Growth temperature: 37°C
  Growth strain: NEB Turbo Competent E. coli
  Copy number: High Copy
Gene/Insert
  Gene/Insert name: mTagBFP2 [3]
  Species: S. cerevisiae (budding yeast)
  Cloning method: Gateway Cloning
Terms and licenses: Academic/Nonprofit Terms; Industry Terms: Not Available to Industry
Depositor comments: Please visit https://www.biorxiv.org/content/10.1101/390559v1 for bioRxiv preprint.
How to cite: pRC063 was a gift from Tom Ellis (Addgene plasmid # 123057 ; http://n2t.net/addgene:123057 ; RRID:Addgene_123057)
